>Addgene plasmid #65816 | pSMART-2,3-BDO1 | depositor full sequence | sequence record 111948 | pSMART-2,3-BDO1 sequence 5364 bps
GTGCGTAATTGTGCTGATCTCTTATATAGCTGCTCTCATTATCTCTCTACCCTGAAGTGACTCTCTCACC
TGTAAAAATAATATCTCACAGGCTTAATAGTTTCTTAATACAAAGCCTGTAAAACGTCAGGATAACTTCT
TGGAAAAAGGAGATATACCATGATGCACAGCAGCGCATGTGATTGTGAAGCGAGTTTGTGCGAGACACTC
CGTGGTTTTTCCGCAAAACACCCGGATTCCGTAATCTACCAGACATCACTGATGTCCGCCCTTCTGTCAG
GCGTATATGAAGGGGACACGACTATTGCGGATCTTCTGGCCCACGGCGATTTTGGCCTGGGTACGTTCAA
TGAACTCGACGGCGAAATGATCGCGTTTTCTTCGCAAGTTTATCAGCTCCGTGCGGATGGGAGCGCCCGC
GCCGCGAAGCCAGAACAAAAAACACCGTTTGCAGTAATGACATGGTTCCAACCGCAGTATCGTAAAACTT
TCGATGCCCCGGTGAGTCGTCAGCAGATCCACGATGTAATCGATCAACAGATTCCTTCAGACAACCTGTT
TTGCGCGCTGCGTATTGACGGGAATTTCCGTCATGCTCACACACGTACCGTTCCGCGCCAGACCCCACCC
TATCGCGCGATGACCGATGTGCTGGATGATCAACCGGTCTTTCGTTTTAACCAGCGCGAAGGAGTTCTGG
TGGGTTTTCGTACCCCGCAACATATGCAGGGTATTAACGTGGCGGGCTACCATGAGCATTTCATTACAGA
TGATCGCCAAGGCGGTGGTCACCTGTTGGATTACCAGCTGGAATCTGGCGTCCTGACTTTCGGCGAGATT
CACAAACTGATGATTGACCTGCCGGCGGATTCTGCATTCCTGCAGGCAAATTTGCACCCCAGCAACCTTG
ATGCCGCCATCCGCTCCGTCGAGAACTAATAGGCTCTTCACTTCTGGAAAAAGGAGATATACCATGAATT
CCGAAAAACAATCGCGTCAGTGGGCACATGGTGCTGATATGGTTGTGGGCCAGCTGGAGGCGCAGGGGGT
TAAACAGGTCTTTGGTATTCCGGGTGCTAAGATCGACAAAGTGTTTGATTCTTTACTGGATAGCTCAATC
GAGATTATCCCGGTGCGTCATGAAGCAAACGCAGCGTTCATGGCCGCGGCAGTTGGTCGCCTTACGGGTA
AAGCTGGCGTAGCCCTGGTCACAAGCGGCCCCGGGTGCTCGAATCTCATTACCGGCATTGCAACCGCAAA
TTCTGAGGGAGATCCTGTAGTGGCACTGGGGGGCGCGGTAAAACGTGCTGATAAAGCGAAATTAGTTCAC
CAGAGTATGGACACCGTCGCGATGTTCTCTCCAGTAACCAAATATGCGGTTGAAGTTTCTTCCCCAGATG
CAATTGCAGAGGTAGTATCAAACGCTTTTCGTGCCGCGGAACATGGCCGCCCAGGTGGGGCGTTCGTTTC
GCTGCCGCAGGATATTGTAGACCAACCGGCGACAGGCGCCATCCTGCCTGCATCTGGCCCGGCACTGATG
GGCCCAGCGCCAGAGTCGGCGATTAACGATGTGGCAAAACTTATCGACAACGCCAAAAACCCTGTGATTC
TGTTGGGCTTAATGGCATCACAGCCGGCTAATTCGGCTGCATTGCGTAAGCTGCTGGAGAAGAGTCGCAT
CCCGGTGACTTCCACCTACCAAGCCGCCGGAGCTGTGAACCAAGAACATTTCACCCGCTTCGCCGGTCGT
GTTGGCCTTTTCAATAACCAAGCGGGAGACCGTCTGCTGCATTTGGCCGATCTCATTATCTGTATTGGAT
ACTCTCCAGTCGAGTATGAACCGAGCATGTGGAACTCGGGTGACGCAACCCTCGTTCATATTGACGTGCT
GCCAGCTTATGAAGAACGCAACTATGTACCCGATATCGAGTTGGTAGGCGACATTGCGGCGACACTGAAC
CTGCTCGCTTCCCGCATTGATCATAAACTGGAGCTCTCGCAGCGTGCCTCCGAGATCTTAGTCGATCGCC
AACACCAGCGCGATCTGCTGGATCGCCGTGGCGCAAGCTTAAATCAATTTGCGCTGCATCCATTACGTAT
CGTCCGTGCCATGCAGGACATCGTAAACAATGACGTAACGCTGACCGTGGACATGGGCTCATTTCATATT
TGGATCGCACGCTATCTCTATTCATTTCGCGCACGTCAGGTCATGATTAGTAATGGGCAACAAACTATGG
GCGTGGCTCTGCCTTGGGCTATCGGTGCGTGGCTGGTGAACCCCGGCCGCAAAGTGGTGAGCGTTAGCGG
TGACGGAGGATTTCTGCAGAGTAGCATGGAGTTAGAAACCGCTGTCCGCCTGAACGCTAATGTGTTACAC
ATCATTTGGGTGGATAATGGTTATAATATGGTTGCAATCCAGGAGGAGAAAAAGTATCAGCGTTTAAGCG
GTGTGGCGTTTGGACCGGTAGATTTCAAAGCCTACGCCGATGCATTCGGCGCCCGTGGCTTCGCGGTCGA
AAGCGCGGATGCCTTAGAGAGCACCTTACGTGCGGCAATGGATGTGAATGGTCCGGCCGTCGTGGCGATT
CCGGTGGATTATTCGGATAATCCGCTGCTGATGGGACAACTGCACCTTTCGCAGATCCTGTAGTAAGCTC
TTCTGGAAAAAGGAGATATACCATGCAGAAGGTGGCGCTCGTTACCGGATCTGGCCAAGGCATTGGCAAA
GCGATTGCGCTTCGTCTGGTCAAAGACGGATTCGCCGTTGCAATTGCTGATTACAACGACGAAACGGCGC
GTGCTGTCGCCGATGAAATCATCCGTAATGGTGGCAACGCTGTCGCAGTGAAAGTGGACGTCTCTGATCG
CGACCAAGTATTTGCAGCGGTCGAGAAAGCACGTACCGCTCTGGGCGGTTTCAACGTTATCGTGAACAAC
GCGGGCATTGCGCCGTCGACGCCTATCGAAAGCATCACCCCGGAGATTGTAGATAAGGTGTACAACATCA
ACGTAAAAGGAGTAATCTGGGGTATGCAAGCTGCCATCGATGCGTTCCGCAAAGAGGGGCACGGCGGTAA
AATCATTAACGCGTGTTCGCAGGCTGGTCATACTGGTAACCCGGAACTGGCGGTTTATAGCAGCAGCAAA
TTCGCCGTGCGTGGCCTGACCCAGACCGCTGCACGCGATCTGGCGCCGCTGGGGATCACCGTCAATGCAT
ATTGTCCGGGTATCGTAAAAACCCCGATGTGGGCGGAAATTGATCGCCAGGTATCAGAGGCCGCTGGCAA
ACCGCTGGGCTATGGCACGGAAACGTTTGCCAAGCGCATCACGTTAGGCCGTCTGTCGGAACCGGAGGAT
GTTGCAGCATGCGTCTCTTACCTGGCGGGCCCGGATTCTGATTATATGACGGGTCAGTCCCTGCTGATTG
ATGGTGGCATGGTCTTTAACTAGTAAGATCGTCCCGGCTTATCGGTCAGTTTCACCTGATTTACGTAAAA
ACCCGCTTCGGCGGGTTTTTGCTTTTGGAGGGGCAGAAAGATGAATGACTGTCCACGACGCTATACCCAA
AAGAAAGACGAATTCTCTAGATATCGCTCAATACTGACCATTTAAATCATACCTGACCTCCATAGCAGAA
AGTCAAAAGCCTCCGACCGGAGGCTTTTGACTTGATCGGCACGTAAGAGGTTCCAACTTTCACCATAATG
AAATAAGATCACTACCGGGCGTATTTTTTGAGTTATCGAGATTTTCAGGAGCTAAGGAAGCTAAAATGAG
CCATATTCAACGGGAAACGTCTTGCTCGAGGCCGCGATTAAATTCCAACATGGATGCTGATTTATATGGG
TATAAATGGGCTCGCGATAATGTCGGGCAATCAGGTGCGACAATCTATCGATTGTATGGGAAGCCCGATG
CGCCAGAGTTGTTTCTGAAACATGGCAAAGGTAGCGTTGCCAATGATGTTACAGATGAGATGGTCAGGCT
AAACTGGCTGACGGAATTTATGCCTCTTCCGACCATCAAGCATTTTATCCGTACTCCTGATGATGCATGG
TTACTCACCACTGCGATCCCAGGGAAAACAGCATTCCAGGTATTAGAAGAATATCCTGATTCAGGTGAAA
ATATTGTTGATGCGCTGGCAGTGTTCCTGCGCCGGTTGCATTCGATTCCTGTTTGTAATTGTCCTTTTAA
CGGCGATCGCGTATTTCGTCTCGCTCAGGCGCAATCACGAATGAATAACGGTTTGGTTGGTGCGAGTGAT
TTTGATGACGAGCGTAATGGCTGGCCTGTTGAACAAGTCTGGAAAGAAATGCATAAGCTTTTGCCATTCT
CACCGGATTCAGTCGTCACTCATGGTGATTTCTCACTTGATAACCTTATTTTTGACGAGGGGAAATTAAT
AGGTTGTATTGATGTTGGACGAGTCGGAATCGCAGACCGATACCAGGATCTTGCCATCCTATGGAACTGC
CTCGGTGAGTTTTCTCCTTCATTACAGAAACGGCTTTTTCAAAAATATGGTATTGATAATCCTGATATGA
ATAAATTGCAGTTTCACTTGATGCTCGATGAGTTTTTCTAATGAGGGCCCAAATGTAATCACCTGGCTCA
CCTTCGGGTGGGCCTTTCTGCGTTGCTGGCGTTTTTCCATAGGCTCCGCCCCCCTGACGAGCATCACAAA
AATCGATGCTCAAGTCAGAGGTGGCGAAACCCGACAGGACTATAAAGATACCAGGCGTTTCCCCCTGGAA
GCTCCCTCGTGCGCTCTCCTGTTCCGACCCTGCCGCTTACCGGATACCTGTCCGCCTTTCTCCCTTCGGG
AAGCGTGGCGCTTTCTCATAGCTCACGCTGTAGGTATCTCAGTTCGGTGTAGGTCGTTCGCTCCAAGCTG
GGCTGTGTGCACGAACCCCCCGTTCAGCCCGACCGCTGCGCCTTATCCGGTAACTATCGTCTTGAGTCCA
ACCCGGTAAGACACGACTTATCGCCACTGGCAGCAGCCACTGGTAACAGGATTAGCAGAGCGAGGTATGT
AGGCGGTGCTACAGAGTTCTTGAAGTGGTGGCCTAACTACGGCTACACTAGAAGAACAGTATTTGGTATC
TGCGCTCTGCTGAAGCCAGTTACCTCGGAAAAAGAGTTGGTAGCTCTTGATCCGGCAAACAAACCACCGC
TGGTAGCGGTGGTTTTTTTGTTTGCAAGCAGCAGATTACGCGCAGAAAAAAAGGATCTCAAGAAGATCCT
TTGATTTTCTACCGAAGAAAGGCCCACCCGTGAAGGTGAGCCAGTGAGTTGATTGCAGTCCAGTTACGCT
GGAGTCTGAGGCTCGTCCTGAATGATATCAAGCTTGAATTCGTT
Features (pLannotate 1.2.2; 9 found; start..end, strand, type, name):
    160..936     +  CDS            budA: ALDC_KLEAE - Also known as aldC. Experimental evidence at protein level: Swiss-Prot protein existence level 1. Converts acetolactate into acetoin, which can be excreted by the cells. This may be a mechanism for controlling the internal pH of cells in the stationary stage. From Klebsiella aerogenes (Enterobacter aerogenes).
    974..2650    +  CDS            budB: ILVB_KLEPN - Also known as ilvK. Experimental evidence at protein level: Swiss-Prot protein existence level 1. From Klebsiella pneumoniae.
   2683..3450    +  CDS            budC: BUDC_KLEPN - Experimental evidence at protein level: Swiss-Prot protein existence level 1. Catalyzes the reversible reduction of (S)-acetoin to 2,3- butanediol in the presence of NADH. From Klebsiella pneumoniae.
   3641..3672    +  terminator     tonB terminator: bidirectional E. coli tonB-P14 transcription terminator
   3673..3775    +  promoter       cat promoter: promoter of the E. coli cat gene encoding chloramphenicol acetyltransferase
   3776..4591    +  CDS            KanR: aminoglycoside phosphotransferase; aph(3')-Ia; confers resistance to kanamycin in bacteria or G418 (Geneticin®) in eukaryotes
   4615..4642    +  terminator     T7Te terminator: phage T7 early transcription terminator
   4654..5241    -  rep_origin     ori: high-copy-number ColE1/pMB1/pBR322/pUC origin of replication
   5263..5292    -  terminator     T3Te terminator: phage T3 early transcription terminator
