[The description below was written by a language model from this plasmid's Addgene catalogue record and pLannotate feature annotations shown in this document.]
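Description:
pSMART-2,3-BDO1 is a 5,364 bp bacterial expression plasmid built on the Lucigen pSMART-HCKan backbone and designed for production of 2,3-butanediol (2,3-BDO) in E. coli. It replicates from a high-copy ColE1/pUC-type origin. Selection is with kanamycin, through an aph(3')-Ia aminoglycoside phosphotransferase gene that the annotation places downstream of a cat promoter. As is characteristic of the pSMART design, transcription terminators (tonB, T7Te and T3Te) flank the marker and origin. They insulate the cloning region from vector-derived transcription and limit read-through from the insert into the backbone.

The payload is a synthetic three-gene operon assembled by Gibson cloning, with coding sequences derived from Enterobacter cloacae subsp. dissolvens SDM. The automated annotation identifies these genes by their closest Klebsiella homologues, which reflects similarity matching rather than the stated source. The genes appear in the order budA (α-acetolactate decarboxylase), budB (acetolactate synthase) and budC (acetoin reductase). Together they encode the pathway in which budB condenses pyruvate to acetolactate, budA decarboxylates it to acetoin, and budC reduces acetoin to 2,3-butanediol using NADH, hence the "NADH dependent" designation.

According to the catalogue entry, the operon is driven by the E. coli waaH promoter. This promoter is not called out in the feature table but presumably lies in the roughly 160 bp upstream of budA. It makes expression dependent on low phosphate, so the pathway can be switched on by phosphate depletion rather than by an added chemical inducer. That arrangement suits metabolic engineering work in which growth and production phases are separated.
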