Addgene plasmid #65816: pSMART-2,3-BDO1
Purpose: NADH Dependent 2,3-BDO Production Construct, Low Phosphate Dependent E. coli Expression
Depositing lab: Michael Lynch. Depositing organization: Duke University.
Backbone
  Vector backbone: pSMART-HCKan (AF532107.1)
  Backbone manufacturer: Lucigen (Middleton, WI)
  Backbone size w/o insert (bp): 1800
  Total vector size (bp): 5364
  Vector type: Bacterial Expression
Growth in bacteria
  Bacterial resistance: Kanamycin, 50 μg/mL
  Growth temperature: 37°C
  Growth strain: Top10
  Copy number: High Copy
Gene/Insert 1
  Gene/Insert name: budA: α-acetolactate decarboxylase (alt name: budA)
  Species: Synthetic; Enterobacter cloacae subsp. dissolvens SDM
  Insert size (bp): 800
  Promoter: waaHp from E. coli as part of operon with budB and budC
  Cloning method: Gibson Cloning
  Sequencing primers: 5′ CAG TCC AGT TAC GCT GGA GTC; 3′ CGATGACCGATGTGCTG
Gene/Insert 2
  Gene/Insert name: budB: acetolactate synthase (alt name: budB)
  Species: Synthetic; Enterobacter cloacae subsp. dissolvens SDM
  Insert size (bp): 1700
  Promoter: waaHp from E. coli as part of operon with budA and budC
  Cloning method: Gibson Cloning
  Sequencing primers: 5′ TCTCCAGTAACCAAATATGCG; 3′ TTTGCGCTGCATCCATTAC
Gene/Insert 3
  Gene/Insert name: budC: acetoin reductase (alt name: budC)
  Species: Synthetic; Enterobacter cloacae subsp. dissolvens SDM
  Insert size (bp): 750
  Promoter: waaHp from E. coli as part of operon with budA and budB
  Cloning method: Gibson Cloning
  Sequencing primers: 5′ TTTGCGCTGCATCCATTAC; 3′ GGT CAG GTA TGA TTT AA A TGG TCA GT
Terms and licenses: Academic/Nonprofit Terms; Industry Terms: Not Available to Industry
How to cite: pSMART-2,3-BDO1 was a gift from Michael Lynch (Addgene plasmid # 65816 ; http://n2t.net/addgene:65816 ; RRID:Addgene_65816)
