>Addgene plasmid #65816 | pSMART-2,3-BDO1 | addgene partial sequence | sequence record 118787 | pBR322ori-3 5'-tttgtttgcaagcagcagat-3'
AAGGATCTCAAGAAGATCCTTTGATTTTCTACCGAAGAAAGGCCCACCCGTGAAGGTGAGCCAGTGAGTT
GATTGCAGTCCAGTTACGCTGGAGTCTGAGGCTCGTCCTGAATGATATCAAGCTTGAATTCGTTGTGCGT
AATTGTGCTGATCTCTTATATAGCTGCTCTCATTATCTCTCTACCCTGAAGTGACTCTCTCACCTGTAAA
AATAATATCTCACAGGCTTAATAGTTTCTTAATACAAAGCCTGTAAAACGTCAGGATAACTTCTTGGAAA
AAGGAGATATACCATGATGCACAGCAGCGCATGTGATTGTGAAGCGAGTTTGTGCGAGACACTCCGTGGT
TTTTCCGCAAAACACCCGGATTCCGTAATCTACCAGACATCACTGATGTCCGCCCTTCTGTCAGGCGTAT
ATGAAGGGGACACGACTATTGCGGATCTTCTGGCCCACGGCGATTTTGGCCTGGGTACGTTCAATGAACT
CGACGGCGAAATGATCGCGTTTTCTTCGCAAGTTTATCAGCTCCGTGCGGATGGGAGCGCCCGCGCCGCG
AAGCCAGAACAAAAAACACCGTTTGCAGTAATGACATGGTTCCAACCGCAGTATCGTAAAACTTTCGATG
CCCCGGTGAGTCGTCAGCAGATCCACGATGTAATCGATCAACAGATTCCTTCAGACAACCTGTTTTGCGC
GCTGCGTATTGACGGGAATTTCCGTCATGCTCACACACGTACCGTTCCGCGCCAGACCCCACCCTATCGC
GCGATGACCGATGTGCTGGATGATCAACCGGTCTTTCGTTTTAACCAGCGCGAAGGAGTTCTGGTGGGTT
TTCGTACCCCGCAACATATGCAGGGTATTAACGTGGCGGGCTACCATGAGCATTTCATTACAGATGATCG
CCAAGGCGGTGGTCACCTGTTGGATTACCAGCTGGAATCTGGCGTCCTGACTTTCGGCGAGATTCACAAA
CTGATGATTGACCTGCCGGCGGATTCTGCATTCCTGCAGGCAAATTTGCACCCCAGCAACCTTGATGCCG
CCATCCGCTCCGTCGAGAACTAATAGGCTCTTCACTTCTGGAAA
