>Addgene plasmid #65816 | pSMART-2,3-BDO1 | addgene partial sequence | sequence record 119005 | phi80-rev 5'-tttgggtatagcgtcgtgga-3'
TTTCTGCCCCTCCAAAAGCAAAAACCCGCCGAAGCGGGTTTTTACGTAAATCAGGTGAAACTGACCGATA
AGCCGGGACGATCTTACTAGTTAAAGACCATGCCACCATCAATCAGCAGGGACTGACCCGTCATATAATC
AGAATCCGGGCCCGCCAGGTAAGAGACGCATGCTGCAACATCCTCCGGTTCCGACAGACGGCCTAACGTG
ATGCGCTTGGCAAACGTTTCCGTGCCATAGCCCAGCGGTTTGCCAGCGGCCTCTGATACCTGGCGATCAA
TTTCCGCCCACATCGGGGTTTTTACGATACCCGGACAATATGCATTGACGGTGATCCCCAGCGGCGCCAG
ATCGCGTGCAGCGGTCTGGGTCAGGCCACGCACGGCGAATTTGCTGCTGCTATAAACCGCCAGTTCCGGG
TTACCAGTATGACCAGCCTGCGAACACGCGTTAATGATTTTACCGCCGTGCCCCTCTTTGCGGAACGCAT
CGATGGCAGCTTGCATACCCCAGATTACTCCTTTTACGTTGATGTTGTACACCTTATCTACAATCTCCGG
GGTGATGCTTTCGATAGGCGTCGACGGCGCAATGCCCGCGTTGTTCACGATAACGTTGAAACCGCCCAGA
GCGGTACGTGCTTTCTCGACCGCTGCAAATACTTGGTCGCGATCAGAGACGTCCACTTTCACTGCGACAG
CGTTGCCACCATTACGGATGATTTCATCGGCGACAGCACGCGCCGTTTCGTCGTTGTAATCAGCAATTGC
AACGGCGAATCCGTCTTTGACCAGACGAAGCGCAATCGCTTTGCCAATGCCTTGGCCAGATCCGGTAACG
AGCGCCACCTTCTGCATGGTATATCTCCTTTTTCCAGAAGAGCTTACTACAGGATCTGCGAAAGGTGCAG
TTGTCCCATCAGCAGCGGATTATCCGAATAATCCACCGGAATCGCCACGACGGCCGGACCATTCACATCC
ATTGCCGCACGTAAGGTGCTCTCTAAGGCATCCGCGCTTTCGACCGCGAAGCCACGGGCGCCGAATGCAT
CGGCGTAGGCTTTGAAATCTACCGGTCCAAACGCCACACCGCTTAAACGCTGATACTTTTTCTCCTCCTG
GATTGCAACCATATTATAACCATTATCCACCCAAATGATGTGT
